Addgene plasmid #126383: pGWB14-LYX165
Purpose: With a Nicotiana benthamiana transcription factor in PGWB14 backbone, for Agrobacterium mediated transient or stable expression corresponding transcription factor fused with a C-terminal HA tag.
Depositing lab: Silin Zhong. Depositing organization: Chinese University of Hong Kong.
Backbone
  Vector backbone: pGWB14
  Vector type: Plant Expression
  Selectable markers: Hygromycin
Growth in bacteria
  Bacterial resistance: Kanamycin, 50 μg/mL
  Growth temperature: 37°C
  Growth strain: DH5alpha
  Copy number: Low Copy
Gene/Insert
  Gene/Insert name: Niben101Scf00788g03015.1
  Species: Nicotiana benthamiana
  Promoter: CaMV 35S
  Tag / fusion protein: HA (C terminal on insert)
  Cloning method: Gibson Cloning
Terms and licenses: Academic/Nonprofit Terms; Industry Terms: Not Available to Industry
How to cite: pGWB14-LYX165 was a gift from Silin Zhong (Addgene plasmid # 126383 ; http://n2t.net/addgene:126383 ; RRID:Addgene_126383)
