[The description below was written by a language model from this plasmid's Addgene catalogue record and pLannotate feature annotations shown in this document.]
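Description:
pGWB14-LYX165 is a plant binary expression vector built on the Gateway-derived pGWB14 backbone and intended for Agrobacterium-mediated transient or stable expression in plants. The backbone carries broad-host-range IncP replication functions (oriV with the trans-acting trfA gene) together with oriT and traJ for mobilisation. This allows maintenance in both E. coli and Agrobacterium and fits the recorded low copy number. Bacterial selection is by kanamycin (KanR). The annotation also picks up backbone remnants such as tetR and partial tetA, an IS1 element, and fragments of a ColE1-type origin, lacZα and the M13 origin.

Three expression units lie between the nopaline-type right and left T-DNA border repeats. The main cassette uses a CaMV 35S promoter to drive the Nicotiana benthamiana transcription factor gene Niben101Scf00788g03015.1. The insert is flanked by attB1 and attB2 sites, although the record gives Gibson assembly as the cloning method. It is followed by a 3xHA epitope and the NOS terminator, so the protein carries a C-terminal HA tag. The annotation software matches the insert to Arabidopsis WRKY17, which suggests it is a WRKY-family factor, but the catalogue entry does not name the family.

A second 35S-driven unit, not mentioned in the catalogue fields, encodes the tomato bushy stunt virus P19 silencing suppressor with a CaMV poly(A) signal; P19 is commonly used to boost expression in agroinfiltrated leaves. A third 35S cassette, in the opposite orientation, expresses the hygromycin resistance gene for selecting stable transformants.

The HA tag allows the transcription factor to be detected or immunoprecipitated, though the record does not state a specific downstream assay.
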