Features (pLannotate 1.2.2; 36 found; start..end, strand, type, name):
      3..89      -  CDS            traI (fragment): TRAI6_ECOLX - Experimental evidence at protein level: Swiss-Prot protein existence level 1. The initiation process of transfer DNA synthesis requires the interaction of at least three plasmid-specific components (TraH, I, and J) at the transfer origin resulting in the assembly of a specialised nucleoprotein complex - the relaxosome. Site- and strand-specific cleavage at the transfer origin is dependent on TraI and TraJ. From Escherichia coli.
    127..498     -  CDS            traJ: oriT-recognizing protein; traJ
    531..640     -  oriT           oriT: incP origin of transfer
    772..962     +  rep_origin     ori (fragment): high-copy-number ColE1/pMB1/pBR322/pUC origin of replication
   1321..1971    -  CDS            TetR: tetracycline resistance regulatory protein; tetR
   2077..2326    +  CDS            TcR (fragment): tetracycline efflux protein; tetA; confers resistance to tetracycline
   2436..2460    -  misc_feature   RB T-DNA repeat: right border repeat from nopaline C58 T-DNA
   2490..2508    +  misc_feature   MCS (fragment): pUC18/19 multiple cloning site
   2559..2904    +  promoter       CaMV 35S promoter: strong constitutive promoter from cauliflower mosaic virus
   2856..2902    +  promoter       minimal CaMV 35S promoter: minimal 35S promoter from cauliflower mosaic virus
   2914..2932    -  misc_feature   MCS (fragment): pUC18/19 multiple cloning site
   2943..3458    +  CDS            P19_TBSVC: Experimental evidence at protein level: Swiss-Prot protein existence level 1. Acts as a suppressor of RNA-mediated gene silencing, also known as post-transcriptional gene silencing (PTGS), a mechanism of plant viral defense that limits the accumulation of viral RNAs. Binds to short interfering RNAs (siRNAs) with high affinity. Acts as a molecular caliper to specifically select siRNAs based on the length of the duplex region of the RNA (By similarity). From Tomato bushy stunt virus (strain Cherry) (TBSV).
   3531..3707    +  polyA_signal   CaMV poly(A) signal: cauliflower mosaic virus polyadenylation signal
   4210..4551    +  promoter       CaMV 35S promoter: strong constitutive promoter from cauliflower mosaic virus
   4577..4601    +  protein_bind   attB1: mutant version of attB; recombination site for the Gateway® BP reaction BP Clonase™
   4610..5407    +  CDS            WRKY17 (fragment): WRK17_ARATH - Experimental evidence at protein level: Swiss-Prot protein existence level 1. Transcription factor. Interacts specifically with the W box (5'-(T)TGAC[CT]-3'), a frequently occurring elicitor-responsive cis- acting element (By similarity). From Arabidopsis thaliana (Mouse-ear cress).
   5502..5526    -  protein_bind   attB2: mutant version of attB; recombination site for the Gateway® BP reaction BP Clonase™
   5555..5644    +  CDS            3xHA: three tandem HA epitope tags
   5678..5930    +  terminator     NOS terminator: nopaline synthase terminator and poly(A) signal
   6359..6611    -  terminator     NOS terminator: nopaline synthase terminator and poly(A) signal
   6635..7063    -  CDS            nos (fragment): DHNO_AGRT7 - Protein inferred from homology: Swiss-Prot protein existence level 3. From Agrobacterium tumefaciens (strain T37).
   7079..8104    -  CDS            HygR: aminoglycoside phosphotransferase from E. coli; aph(4)-Ia; confers resistance to hygromycin
   8114..8458    -  promoter       CaMV 35S promoter: strong constitutive promoter from cauliflower mosaic virus
   8115..8161    -  promoter       minimal CaMV 35S promoter: minimal 35S promoter from cauliflower mosaic virus
   8596..8751    +  CDS            lacZα (fragment) (sequence partly withheld): LacZα fragment of β-galactosidase; lacZ fragment
   8749..9049    +  rep_origin     M13 ori (fragment) (sequence partly withheld): M13 bacteriophage origin of replication; arrow indicates direction of (+) strand synthesis
   9050..9180    +  CDS            lacI (fragment): lac repressor; lacI; The lac repressor binds to the lac operator to inhibit transcription in E. coli. This inhibition can be relieved by adding lactose or isopropyl-β-D-thiogalactopyranoside (IPTG).
   9234..9258    -  misc_feature   LB T-DNA repeat: left border repeat from nopaline C58 T-DNA
  10715..10834   -  CDS            tetR (fragment): TETR1_ECOLX - Experimental evidence at protein level: Swiss-Prot protein existence level 1. TetR is the repressor of the tetracycline resistance element; its N-terminal region forms a helix-turn-helix structure and binds DNA. Binding of tetracycline to TetR reduces the repressor affinity for the tetracycline resistance gene (tetA) promoter operator sites. From Escherichia coli.
  10854..12002   -  CDS            trfA: trans-acting replication protein that binds to and activates oriV
  12301..13095   -  CDS            KanR: aminoglycoside phosphotransferase; aphA-3; confers resistance to kanamycin
  13287..14054   +  mobile_element IS1: prokaryotic transposable element IS1
  14063..14212   -  CDS            satA (fragment): STA_BACSU - Also known as yyaR. Experimental evidence at protein level: Swiss-Prot protein existence level 1. Involved in resistance to streptothricin, a broad-spectrum antibiotic produced by streptomycetes. Detoxifies streptothricin via acetylation of the beta amino group of the first beta-lysyl moiety of streptothricin. From Bacillus subtilis (strain 168).
  14211..14405   -  CDS            satA (fragment): STA_BACSU - Also known as yyaR. Experimental evidence at protein level: Swiss-Prot protein existence level 1. Involved in resistance to streptothricin, a broad-spectrum antibiotic produced by streptomycetes. Detoxifies streptothricin via acetylation of the beta amino group of the first beta-lysyl moiety of streptothricin. From Bacillus subtilis (strain 168).
  14408..14683   -  CDS            klaC (fragment): KLAC_ECOLX - Also known as telB. Protein predicted: Swiss-Prot protein existence level 4. Belongs to the kla operon, which is associated with cryptic tellurite resistance, and IncW plasmid fertility inhibition. From Escherichia coli.
  14747..15378   -  rep_origin     oriV: incP origin of replication
>Addgene plasmid #126383 | pGWB14-LYX165 | addgene full sequence | sequence record 247573 | Addgene NGS Result
TCGGTCTTGCCTTGCTCGTCGGTGATGTACTTCACCAGCTCCGCGAAGTCGCTCTTCTTGATGGAGCGCA
TGGGGACGTGCTTGGCAATCACGCGCACCCCCCGGCCGTTTTAGCGGCTAAAAAAGTCATGGCTCTGCCC
TCGGGCGGACCACGCCCATCATGACCTTGCCAAGCTCGTCCTGCTTCTCTTCGATCTTCGCCAGCAGGGC
GAGGATCGTGGCATCACCGAACCGCGCCGTGCGCGGGTCGTCGGTGAGCCAGAGTTTCAGCAGGCCGCCC
AGGCGGCCCAGGTCGCCATTGATGCGGGCCAGCTCGCGGACGTGCTCATAGTCCACGACGCCCGTGATTT
TGTAGCCCTGGCCGACGGCCAGCAGGTAGGCCGACAGGCTCATGCCGGCCGCCGCCGCCTTTTCCTCAAT
CGCTCTTCGTTCGTCTGGAAGGCAGTACACCTTGATAGGTGGGCTGCCCTTCCTGGTTGGCTTGGTTTCA
TCAGCCATCCGCTTGCCCTCATCTGTTACGCCGGCGGTAGCCGGCCAGCCTCGCAGAGCAGGATTCCCGT
TGAGCACCGCCAGGTGCGAATAAGGGACAGTGAAGAAGGAACACCCGCTCGCGGGTGGGCCTACTTCACC
TATCCTGCCCGGCTGACGCCGTTGGATACACCAAGGAAAGTCTACACGAACCCTTTGGCAAAATCCTGTA
TATCGTGCGAAAAAGGATGGATATACCGAAAAAATCGCTATAATGACCCCGAAGCAGGGTTATGCAGCGG
AAAAGCGCCACGCTTCCCGAAGGGAGAAAGGCGGACAGGTATCCGGTAAGCGGCAGGGTCGGAACAGGAG
AGCGCACGAGGGAGCTTCCAGGGGGAAACGCCTGGTATCTTTATAGTCCTGTCGGGTTTCGCCACCTCTG
ACTTGAGCGTCGATTTTTGTGATGCTCGTCAGGGGGGCGGAGCCTATGGAAAAACGCCAGCAACGCGGCC
TTTTTACGGTTCCTGGCCTTTTGCTGGCCTTTTGCTCACATGTTCTTTCCTGCGTTATCCCCTGATTCTG
TGGATAACCGTATTACCGCCTTTGAGTGAGCTGATACCGCTCGCCGCAGCCGAACGACCGAGCGCAGCGA
GTCAGTGAGCGAGGAAGCGGAAGAGCGCCAGAAGGCCGCCAGAGAGGCCGAGCGCGGCCGTGAGGCTTGG
ACGCTAGGGCAGGGCATGAAAAAGCCCGTAGCGGGCTGCTACGGGCGTCTGACGCGGTGGAAAGGGGGAG
GGGATGTTGTCTACATGGCTCTGCTGTAGTGAGTGGGTTGCGCTCCGGCAGCGGTCCTGATCAATCGTCA
CCCTTTCTCGGTCCTTCAACGTTCCTGACAACGAGCCTCCTTTTCGCCAATCCATCGACAATCACCGCGA
GTCCCTGCTCGAACGCTGCGTCCGGACCGGCTTCGTCGAAGGCGTCTATCGCGGCCCGCAACAGCGGCGA
GAGCGGAGCCTGTTCAACGGTGCCGCCGCGCTCGCCGGCATCGCTGTCGCCGGCCTGCTCCTCAAGCACG
GCCCCAACAGTGAAGTAGCTGATTGTCATCAGCGCATTGACGGCGTCCCCGGCCGAAAAACCCGCCTCGC
AGAGGAAGCGAAGCTGCGCGTCGGCCGTTTCCATCTGCGGTGCGCCCGGTCGCGTGCCGGCATGGATGCG
CGCGCCATCGCGGTAGGCGAGCAGCGCCTGCCTGAAGCTGCGGGCATTCCCGATCAGAAATGAGCGCCAG
TCGTCGTCGGCTCTCGGCACCGAATGCGTATGATTCTCCGCCAGCATGGCTTCGGCCAGTGCGTCGAGCA
GCGCCCGCTTGTTCCTGAAGTGCCAGTAAAGCGCCGGCTGCTGAACCCCCAACCGTTCCGCCAGTTTGCG
TGTCGTCAGACCGTCTACGCCGACCTCGTTCAACAGGTCCAGGGCGGCACGGATCACTGTATTCGGCTGC
AACTTTGTCATGCTTGACACTTTATCACTGATAAACATAATATGTCCACCAACTTATCAGTGATAAAGAA
TCCGCGCGTTCAATCGGACCAGCGGAGGCTGGTCCGGAGGCCAGACGTGAAACCCAACATACCCCTGATC
GTAATTCTGAGCACTGTCGCGCTCGACGCTGTCGGCATCGGCCTGATTATGCCGGTGCTGCCGGGCCTCC
TGCGCGATCTGGTTCACTCGAACGACGTCACCGCCCACTATGGCATTCTGCTGGCGCTGTATGCGTTGGT
GCAATTTGCCTGCGCACCTGTGCTGGGCGCGCTGTCGGATCGTTTCGGGCGGCGGCCAATCTTGCTCGTC
TCGCTGGCCGGCGCCAGATCTGGGGAACCCTGTGGTTGGCATGCACATACAAATGGACGAACGGATAAAC
CTTTTCACGCCCTTTTAAATATCCGATTATTCTAATAAACGCTCTTTTCTCTTAGGTTTACCCGCCAATA
TATCCTGTCAAACACTGATAGTTTAAACGTTGCGATTAAGAATTCGAGCTCGGTACCCCCCTACTCCAAA
AATGTCAAAGATACAGTCTCAGAAGACCAAAGGGCTATTGAGACTTTTCAACAAAGGGTAATTTCGGGAA
ACCTCCTCGGATTCCATTGCCCAGCTATCTGTCACTTCATCGAAAGGACAGTAGAAAAGGAAGGTGGCTC
CTACAAATGCCATCATTGCGATAAAGGAAAGGCTATCATTCAAGATGCCTCTGCCGACAGTGGTCCCAAA
GATGGACCCCCACCCACGAGGAGCATCGTGGAAAAAGAAGACGTTCCAACCACGTCTTCAAAGCAAGTGG
ATTGATGTGACATCTCCACTGACGTAAGGGATGACGCACAATCCCACTATCCTTCGCAAGACCCTTCCTC
TATATAAGGAAGTTCATTTCATTTGGAGAGGACAGCCCAAGCTTCGACTCTAGAGGATCCCCTTAAATCG
ATATGGAACGAGCTATACAAGGAAACGACGCTAGGGAACAAGCTAACAGTGAACGTTGGGATGGAGGATC
AGGAGGTACCACTTCTCCCTTCAAACTTCCTGACGAAAGTCCGAGTTGGACTGAGTGGCGGCTACATAAC
GATGAGACGAATTCGAATCAAGATAATCCCCTTGGTTTCAAGGAAAGCTGGGGTTTCGGGAAAGTTGTAT
TTAAGAGATATCTCAGATACGACAGGACGGAAGCTTCACTGCACAGAGTCCTTGGATCTTGGACGGGAGA
TTCGGTTAACTATGCAGCATCTCGATTTTTCGGTTTCGACCAGATCGGATGTACCTATAGTATTCGGTTT
CGAGGAGTTAGTATCACCGTTTCTGGAGGGTCTCGAACTCTTCAGCATCTCTGTGAGATGGCAATTCGGT
CTAAGCAAGAACTGCTACAGCTTGCCCCAATCGAAGTGGAAAGTAATGTATCAAGAGGATGCCCTGAAGG
TACTCAAACCTTCGAAAAAGAAAGCGAGTAAGTCGAGGGCGAGCTCGAATTCGGTACGCTGAAATCACCA
GTCTCTCTCTACAAATCTATCTCTCTCTATTTTCTCCATAAATAATGTGTGAGTAGTTTCCCGATAAGGG
AAATTAGGGTTCTTATAGGGTTTCGCTCATGTGTTGAGCATATAAGAAACCCTTAGTATGTATTTGTATT
TGTAAAATACTTCTATCAATAAAATTTCTAATTCCTAAAACCAAAATCCAGTACTAAAATCCAGATCTCC
CTGCAGGTCCCCAGATTAGCCTTTTCAATTTCAGAAAGAATGCTAACCCACAGATGGTTAGAGAGGCTTA
CGCAGCAGGTCTCATCAAGACGATCTACCCGAGCAATAATCTCCAGGAAATCAAATACCTTCCCAAGAAG
GTTAAAGATGCAGTCAAAAGATTCAGGACTAACTGCATCAAGAACACAGAGAAAGATATATTTCTCAAGA
TCAGAAGTACTATTCCAGTATGGACGATTCAAGGCTTGCTTCACAAACCAAGGCAAGTAATAGAGATTGG
AGTCTCTAAAAAGGTAGTTCCCACTGAATCAAAGGCCATGGAGTCAAAGATTCAAATAGAGGACCTAACA
GAACTCGCCGTAAAGACTGGCGAACAGTTCATACAGAGTCTCTTACGACTCAATGACAAGAAGAAAATCT
TCGTCAACATGGTGGAGCACGACACACTTGTCTACTCCAAAAATATCAAAGATACAGTCTCAGAAGACCA
AAGGGCAATTGAGACTTTTCAACAAAGGGTAATATCCGGAAACCTCCTCGGATTCCATTGCCCAGCTATC
TGTCACTTTATTGTGAAGATAGTGGAAAAGGAAGGTGGCTCCTACAAATGCCATCATTGCGATAAAGGAA
AGGCCATCGTTGAAGATGCCTCTGCCGACAGTGGTCCCAAAGATGGACCCCCACCCACGAGGAGCATCGT
GGAAAAAGAAGACGTTCCAACCACGTCTTCAAAGCAAGTGGATTGATGTGATATCTCCACTGACGTAAGG
GATGACGCACAATCCCACTATCCTTCGCAAGACCCTTCCTCTATATAAGGAAGTTCATTTCATTTGGAGA
GAACACGGGGGACTCTAGAGTTATCAACAAGTTTGTACAAAAAAGCAGGCTCCACCACTAGTATGGATCA
TTTAATCCGGTTCGTTTCACTTCAGCAGCAGAAAAACCAACCGGTTCAGCCGGATTGTAGAGAACTCGCC
GACTTCACTGTTTCTAATTTTAAGAAGGTTATTTCTATCTTGAACCGGACCGGTCATGCCCGGTTTAGAC
GCAGTCCGGTTCAGCTTTCTGATTCATGTACTGCTCTTTCCCTATCTACGTCTACTACGGTTAAGGAAAC
TCCACCACCGCCGACACAGTCGACTCCTCCAACTCCGGTGGTTGCTCTGGTGGAACACACTCAATATCCG
GCATTGAAATTTGACTTTACAAAATCAAAGGTTGCGAAGGAAACTTTGAGCTTATCGTCGAACTCATCGT
CGTTCATGTCGTCGATTACCGGGGATTGTGAAGGAAGTGTATCAAACGGGAAGCAATTTTCCTCAATTAG
CTTACCGCCGCGGCCGCCTGTGTCATCCGGGAAGCCGCCACTTGCCGGAAAAAGATGTCGCGATCACGAC
CTTTCCGACGAAATGTCCGGTAGAATCTCCGGCTCCGGCAATTGTCACTGCAAAAAGAGGAAATATCGTG
CAAAGAAAGTTATTAGAGTGCCGGCGGTCAGTTCAAAAATTGCCGATATTCCAGCAGACAAGTATTCCTG
GAGAAAATACGGTCAAAAGCCGATCAAGGGCTCACCATACCCACGGGGATATTATAGATGTAGCAGCTTA
AGAGGATGTCCGGCAAGAAAGCATGTGGAGAGGGCAACCGATGATCCCAAAATGGTTATTGTAACTTACG
AAGGAGAGCATCGTCATGTAATTGAAGGGACGATCGCCGGCGCAGGAGCTGTAAGTTCCGACGAGAGAAT
GATGGTGTTCGATTCAACGGAGCAGAGAAAAGGACCCGGGGACCCAGCTTTCTTGTACAAAGTGGTTGAT
AACAGCGGGTTAATTAACATCTTTTACCCATACGATGTTCCTGACTATGCGGGCTATCCCTATGACGTCC
CGGACTATGCAGGATCCTATCCATATGACGTTCCAGATTACGCTGCTCAGTGCAGCGCTTAGAGCTCGAA
TTTCCCCGATCGTTCAAACATTTGGCAATAAAGTTTCTTAAGATTGAATCCTGTTGCCGGTCTTGCGATG
ATTATCATATAATTTCTGTTGAATTACGTTAAGCATGTAATAATTAACATGTAATGCATGACGTTATTTA
TGAGATGGGTTTTTATGATTAGAGTCCCGCAATTATACATTTAATACGCGATAGAAAACAAAATATAGCG
CGCAAACTAGGATAAATTATCGCGCGCGGTGTCATCTATGTTACTAGATCGGGAATTAGCTTCATCAACG
CAAGACATGCGCACGACCGTCTGACAGGAGAGGAATTTCCGACGAGCACAGAAAGGACTTGCTCTTGGAC
GTAGGCCTATTTCTCAGGCACATGTATCAAGTGTTCGGACGTGGGTTTTCGATGGTGTATCAGCCGCCGC
CAACTGGGAGATGAGGAGGCTTTCTTGGGGGGCAGTCAGCAGTTCATTTCACAAGACAGAGGAACTTGTA
AGGAGATGCACTGATTTATCTTGGCGCAAACCAGCAGGACGAATTAGTGGGAATAGCCCGCGAATATCTA
AGTTATGCCTGTCGGCATGAGCAGAAACTTCCAATTCGAAACAGTTTGGAGAGGTTGTTTTTGGGCATAC
CTTTTGTTAGTCAGCCTCTCGATTGCTCATCGTCATTACACAGTACCGAAGTTTGATCGATCTAGTAACA
TAGATGACACCGCGCGCGATAATTTATCCTAGTTTGCGCGCTATATTTTGTTTTCTATCGCGTATTAAAT
GTATAATTGCGGGACTCTAATCATAAAAACCCATCTCATAAATAACGTCATGCATTACATGTTAATTATT
ACATGCTTAACGTAATTCAACAGAAATTATATGATAATCATCGCAAGACCGGCAACAGGATTCAATCTTA
AGAAACTTTATTGCCAAATGTTTGAACGATCTGCTTCGACGCACTCCTTCTTTACTCCACCATCTCGTCC
TTATTGAAAACGTGGGTAGCACCAAAACGAATCAAGTCGCTGGAACTGAAGTTACCAATCACGCTGGATG
ATTTGCCAGTTGGATTAATCTTGCCTTTCCCCGCATGAATAATATTGATGAATGCATGCGTGAGGGGTAT
TTCGATTTTGGCAATAGCTGCAATTGCCGCGACATCCTCCAACGAGCATAATTCTTCAGAAAAATAGCGA
TGTTCCATGTTGTCAGGGCATGCATGATGCACGTTATGAGGTGACGGTGCTAGGCAGTATTCCCTCAAAG
TTTCATAGTCAGTATCATATTCATCATTGCATTCCTGCAAGAGAGAATTGAGACGCAATCCACACGCTGC
GGCAACCTTCCGGCGTTCGTGGTCTATTTGCTCTTGGACGTTGCAAACGTAAGTGTTGGATCCCGGTCGG
CATCTACTCTATTCCTTTGCCCTCGGACGAGTGCTGGGGCGTCGGTTTCCACTATCGGCGAGTACTTCTA
CACAGCCATCGGTCCAGACGGCCGCGCTTCTGCGGGCGATTTGTGTACGCCCGACAGTCCCGGCTCCGGA
TCGGACGATTGCGTCGCATCGACCCTGCGCCCAAGCTGCATCATCGAAATTGCCGTCAACCAAGCTCTGA
TAGAGTTGGTCAAGACCAATGCGGAGCATATACGCCCGGAGCCGCGGCGATCCTGCAAGCTCCGGATGCC
TCCGCTCGAAGTAGCGCGTCTGCTGCTCCATACAAGCCAACCACGGCCTCCAGAAGAAGATGTTGGCGAC
CTCGTATTGGGAATCCCCGAACATCGCCTCGCTCCAGTCAATGACCGCTGTTATGCGGCCATTGTCCGTC
AGGACATTGTTGGAGCCGAAATCCGCGTGCACGAGGTGCCGGACTTCGGGGCAGTCCTCGGCCCAAAGCA
TCAGCTCATCGAGAGCCTGCGCGACGGACGCACTGACGGTGTCGTCCATCACAGTTTGCCAGTGATACAC
ATGGGGATCAGCAATCGCGCATATGAAATCACGCCATGTAGTGTATTGACCGATTCCTTGCGGTCCGAAT
GGGCCGAACCCGCTCGTCTGGCTAAGATCGGCCGCAGCGATCGCATCCATGGCCTCCGCGACCGGCTGCA
GAACAGCGGGCAGTTCGGTTTCAGGCAGGTCTTGCAACGTGACACCCTGTGCACGGCGGGAGATGCAATA
GGTCAGGCTCTCGCTGAATTCCCCAATGTCAAGCACTTCCGGAATCGGGAGCGCGGCCGATGCAAAGTGC
CGATAAACATAACGATCTTTGTAGAAACCATCGGCGCAGCTATTTACCCGCAGGACATATCCACGCCCTC
CTACATCGAAGCTGAAAGCACGAGATTCTTCGCCCTCCGAGAGCTGCATCAGGTCGGAGACGCTGTCGAA
CTTTTCGATCAGAAACTTCTCGACAGACGTCGCGGTGAGTTCAGGCTTTTTCATATCGGGGTCGTCCTCT
CCAAATGAAATGAACTTCCTTATATAGAGGAAGGGTCTTGCGAAGGATAGTGGGATTGTGCGTCATCCCT
TACGTCAGTGGAGATATCACATCAATCCACTTGCTTTGAAGACGTGGTTGGAACGTCTTCTTTTTCCACG
ATGCTCCTCGTGGGTGGGGGTCCATCTTTGGGACCACTGTCGGCAGAGGCATCTTGAACGATAGCCTTTC
CTTTATCGCAATGATGGCATTTGTAGGTGCCACCTTCCTTTTCTACTGTCCTTTTGATGAAGTGACAGAT
AGCTGGGCAATGGAATCCGAGGAGGTTTCCCGATATTACCCTTTGTTGAAAAGTCTCAATAGCCCTTTGG
TCTTCTGAGACTGTATCTTTGATATTCTTGGAGTAGACGAGAGTGTCGTGCTCCACCATGTTGACGGATC
TCTAGGACGCGTCGACGCGTCGACGCGTCGACGCGTCGACGCGTCCTAGAAGCTAATTCACTGGCCGTCG
TTTTACAACGTCGTGACTGGGAAAACCCTGGCGTTACCCAACTTAATCGCCTTGCAGCACATCCCCCTTT
CGCCAGCTGGCGTAATAGCGAAGAGGCCCGCACCGATCGCCCTTCCCAACAGTTGCGCAGCCTGAATG
[44 nt withheld, positions 8749-8792]
C
[141 nt withheld, positions 8794-8934]
CCTTTGACGTTGGAGTCCACGTTCTTT
[37 nt withheld, positions 8962-8998]
ACCCTATCTCGGGCTATTCTTTTGATTTATAAGGGATTTTGCCGATTTCGGAACCACCATCAAACAGGAT
TTTCGCCTGCTGGGGCAAACCAGCGTGGACCGCTTGCTGCAACTCTCTCAGGGCCAGGCGGTGAAGGGCA
ATCAGCTGTTGCCCGTCTCACTGGTGAAAAGAAAAACCACCCCAGTACATTAAAAACGTCCGCAATGTGT
TATTAAGTTGTCTAAGCGTCAATTTGTTTACACCACAATATATCCTGCCACCAGCCAGCCAACAGCTCCC
CGACCGGCAGCTCGGCACAAAATCACCACTCGATACAGGCAGCCCATCAGTCCGGGACGGCGTCAGCGGG
AGAGCCGTTGTAAGGCGGCAGACTTTGCTCATGTTACCGATGCTATTCGGAAGAACGGCAACTAAGCTGC
CGGGTTTGAAACACGGATGATCTCGCGGAGGGTAGCATGTTGATTGTAACGATGACAGAGCGTTGCTGCC
TGTGATCAAATATCATCTCCCTCGCAGAGATCCGAATTATCAGCCTTCTTATTCATTTCTCGCTTAACCG
TGACAGGCTGTCGATCTTGAGAACTATGCCGACATAATAGGAAATCGCTGGATAAAGCCGCTGAGGAAGC
TGAGTGGCGCTATTTCTTTAGAAGTGAACGTTGACGATATCAACTCCCCTATCCATTGCTCACCGAATGG
TACAGGTCGGGGACCCGAAGTTCCGACTGTCGGCCTGATGCATCCCCGGCTGATCGACCCCAGATCTGGG
GCTGAGAAAGCCCAGTAAGGAAACAACTGTAGGTTCGAGTCGCGAGATCCCCCGGAACCAAAGGAAGTAG
GTTAAACCCGCTCCGATCAGGCCGAGCCACGCCAGGCCGAGAACATTGGTTCCTGTAGGCATCGGGATTG
GCGGATCAAACACTAAAGCTACTGGAACGAGCAGAAGTCCTCCGGCCGCCAGTTGCCAGGCGGTAAAGGT
GAGCAGAGGCACGGGAGGTTGCCACTTGCGGGTCAGCACGGTTCCGAACGCCATGGAAACCGCCCCCGCC
AGGCCCGCTGCGACGCCGACAGGATCTAGCGCTGCGTTTGGTGTCAACACCAACAGCGCCACGCCCGCAG
TTCCGCAAATAGCCCCCAGGACCGCCATCAATCGTATCGGGCTACCTAGCAGAGCGGCAGAGATGAACAC
GACCATCAGCGGCTGCACAGCGCCTACCGTCGCCGCGACCCCGCCCGGCAGGCGGTAGACCGAAATAAAC
AACAAGCTCCAGAATAGCGAAATATTAAGTGCGCCGAGGATGAAGATGCGCATCCACCAGATTCCCGTTG
GAATCTGTCGGACGATCATCACGAGCAATAAACCCGCCGGCAACGCCCGCAGCAGCATACCGGCGACCCC
TCGGCCTCGCTGTTCGGGCTCCACGAAAACGCCGGACAGATGCGCCTTGTGAGCGTCCTTGGGGCCGTCC
TCCTGTTTGAAGACCGACAGCCCAATGATCTCGCCGTCGATGTAGGCGCCGAATGCCACGGCATCTCGCA
ACCGTTCAGCGAACGCCTCCATGGGCTTTTTCTCCTCGTGCTCGTAAACGGACCCGAACATCTCTGGAGC
TTTCTTCAGGGCCGACAATCGGATCTCGCGGAAATCCTGCACGTCGGCCGCTCCAAGCCGTCGAATCTGA
GCCTTAATCACAATTGTCAATTTTAATCCTCTGTTTATCGGCAGTTCGTAGAGCGCGCCGTGCGTCCCGA
GCGATACTGAGCGAAGCAAGTGCGTCGAGCAGTGCCCGCTTGTTCCTGAAATGCCAGTAAAGCGCTGGCT
GCTGAACCCCCAGCCGGAACTGACCCCACAAGGCCCTAGCGTTTGCAATGCACCAGGTCATCATTGACCC
AGGCGTGTTCCACCAGGCCGCTGCCTCGCAACTCTTCGCAGGCTTCGCCGACCTGCTCGCGCCACTTCTT
CACGCGGGTGGAATCCGATCCGCACATGAGGCGGAAGGTTTCCAGCTTGAGCGGGTACGGCTCCCGGTGC
GAGCTGAAATAGTCGAACATCCGTCGGGCCGTCGGCGACAGCTTGCGGTACTTCTCCCATATGAATTTCG
TGTAGTGGTCGCCAGCAAACAGCACGACGATTTCCTCGTCGATCAGGACCTGGCAACGGGACGTTTTCTT
GCCACGGTCCAGGACGCGGAAGCGGTGCAGCAGCGACACCGATTCCAGGTGCCCAACGCGGTCGGACGTG
AAGCCCATCGCCGTCGCCTGTAGGCGCGACAGGCATTCCTCGGCCTTCGTGTAATACCGGCCATTGATCG
ACCAGCCCAGGTCCTGGCAAAGCTCGTAGAACGTGAAGGTGATCGGCTCGCCGATAGGGGTGCGCTTCGC
GTACTCCAACACCTGCTGCCACACCAGTTCGTCATCGTCGGCCCGCAGCTCGACGCCGGTGTAGGTGATC
TTCACGTCCTTGTTGACGTGGAAAATGACCTTGTTTTGCAGCGCCTCGCGCGGGATTTTCTTGTTGCGCG
TGGTGAACAGGGCAGAGCGGGCCGTGTCGTTTGGCATCGCTCGCATCGTGTCCGGCCACGGCGCAATATC
GAACAAGGAAAGCTGCATTTCCTTGATCTGCTGCTTCGTGTGTTTCAGCAACGCGGCCTGCTTGGCCTCG
CTGACCTGTTTTGCCAGGTCCTCGCCGGCGGTTTTTCGCTTCTTGGTCGTCATAGTTCCTCGCGTGTCGA
TGGTCATCGACTTCGCCAAACCTGCCGCCTCCTGTTCGAGACGACGCGAACGCTCCACGGCGGCCGATGG
CGCGGGCAGGGCAGGGGGAGCCAGTTGCACGCTGTCGCGCTCGATCTTGGCCGTAGCTTGCTGGACCATC
GAGCCGACGGACTGGAAGGTTTCGCGGGGCGCACGCATGACGGTGCGGCTTGCGATGGTTTCGGCATCCT
CGGCGGAAAACCCCGCGTCGATCAGTTCTTGCCTGTATGCCTTCCGGTCAAACGTCCGATTCATTCACCC
TCCTTGCGGGATTGCCCCGACTCACGCCGGGGCAATGTGCCCTTATTCCTGATTTGACCCGCCTGGTGCC
TTGGTGTCCAGATAATCCACCTTATCGGCAATGAAGTCGGTCCCGTAGACCGTCTGGCCGTCCTTCTCGT
ACTTGGTATTCCGAATCTTGCCCTGCACGAATACCAGCGACCCCTTGCCCAAATACTTGCCGTGGGCCTC
GGCCTGAGAGCCAAAACACTTGATGCGGAAGAAGTCGGTGCGCTCCTGCTTGTCGCCGGCATCGTTGCGC
CACATCTAGGTACTAAAACAATTCATCCAGTAAAATATAATATTTTATTTTCTCCCAATCAGGCTTGATC
CCCAGTAAGTCAAAAAATAGCTCGACATACTGTTCTTCCCCGATATCCTCCCTGATCGACCGGACGCAGA
AGGCAATGTCATACCACTTGTCCGCCCTGCCGCTTCTCCCAAGATCAATAAAGCCACTTACTTTGCCATC
TTTCACAAAGATGTTGCTGTCTCCCAGGTCGCCGTGGGAAAAGACAAGTTCCTCTTCGGGCTTTTCCGTC
TTTAAAAAATCATACAGCTCGCGCGGATCTTTAAATGGAGTGTCTTCTTCCCAGTTTTCGCAATCCACAT
CGGCCAGATCGTTATTCAGTAAGTAATCCAATTCGGCTAAGCGGCTGTCTAAGCTATTCGTATAGGGACA
ATCCGATATGTCGATGGAGTGAAAGAGCCTGATGCACTCCGCATACAGCTCGATAATCTTTTCAGGGCTT
TGTTCATCTTCATACTCTTCCGAGCAAAGGACGCCATCGGCCTCACTCATGAGCAGATTGCTCCAGCCAT
CATGCCGTTCAAAGTGCAGGACCTTTGGAACAGGCAGCTTTCCTTCCAGCCATAGCATCATGTCCTTTTC
CCGTTCCACATCATAGGTGGTCCCTTTATACCGGCTGTCCGTCATTTTTAAATATAGGTTTTCATTTTCT
CCCACCAGCTTATATACCTTAGCAGGAGACATTCCTTCCGTATCTTTTACGCAGCGGTATTTTTCGATCA
GTTTTTTCAATTCCGGTGATATTCTCATTTTAGCCATTTATTATTTCCTTCCTCTTTTCTACAGTATTTA
AAGATACCCCAAGAAGCTAATTATAACAAGACGAACTCCAATTCACTGTTCCTTGCATTCTAAAACCTTA
AATACCAGAAAACAGCTTTTTCAAAGTTGTTTTCAAAGTTGGCGTATAACATAGTATCGACGGAGCCGAT
TTTGAAACCACAATTATGGGTGATGCTGCCAACTTACTGATTTAGTGTATGATGGTGTTTTTGAGGTGCT
CCAGTGGCTTCTGTTTCTATCAGCTGTCCCTCCTGTTCAGCTACTGACGGGGTGGTGCGTAACGGCAAAA
GCACCGCCGGACATCAGCGCTATCTCTGCTCTCACTGCCGTAAAACATGGCAACTGCAGTTCACTTACAC
CGCTTCTCAACCCGGTACGCACCAGAAAATCATTGATATGGCCATGAATGGCGTTGGATGCCGGGCAACA
GCCCGCATTATGGGCGTTGGCCTCAACACGATTTTACGTCACTTAAAAAACTCAGGCCGCAGTCGGTAAC
CTCGCGCATACAGCCGGGCAGTGACGTCATCGTCTGCGCGGAAATGGACGAACAGTGGGGCTATGTCGGG
GCTAAATCGCGCCAGCGCTGGCTGTTTTACGCGTATGACAGTCTCCGGAAGACGGTTGTTGCGCACGTAT
TCGGTGAACGCACTATGGCGACGCTGGGGCGTCTTATGAGCCTGCTGTCACCCTTTGACGTGGTGATATG
GATGACGGATGGCTGGCCGCTGTATGAATCCCGCCTGAAGGGAAAGCTGCACGTAATCAGCAAGCGATAT
ACGCAGCGAATTGAGCGGCATAACCTGAATCTGAGGCAGCACCTGGCACGGCTGGGACGGAAGTCGCTGT
CGTTCTCAAAATCGGTGGAGCTGCATGACAAAGTCATCGGGCATTATCTGAACATAAAACACTATCAATA
AGTTGGAGTCATTACCCAATTATGATAGAATTTACAAGCTATAAGGTTATTGTCCTGGGTTTCAAGCATT
AGTCCATGCAAGTTTTTATGCTTTGCCCATTCTATAGATATATTGATAAGCGCGCTGCCTATGCCTTGCC
CCCTGAAATCCTTACATACGGCGATATCTTCTATATAAAAGATATATTATCTTATCAGTATTGTCAATAT
ATTCAAGGCAATCTGCCTCCTCATCCTCTTCATCCTCTTCGTCTTGGTAGCTTTTTAAATATGGCGCTTC
ATAGAGTAATTCTGTAAAGGTCCAATTCTCGTTTTCATACCTCGGTATAATCTTACCTATCACCTCAAAT
GGTTCGCTGGGTTTATCGCACCCCCGAACACGAGCACGGCACCCGCGACCACTATGCCAAGAATGCCCAA
GGTAAAAATTGCCGGCCCCGCCATGAAGTCCGTGAATGCCCCGACGGCCGAAGTGAAGGGCAGGCCGCCA
CCCAGGCCGCCGCCCTCACTGCCCGGCACCTGGTCGCTGAATGTCGATGCCAGCACCTGCGGCACGTCAA
TGCTTCCGGGCGTCGCGCTCGGGCTGATCGCCCATCCCGTTACTGCCCCGATCCCGGCAATGGCAAGGAC
TGCCAGCGCTGCCATTTTTGGGGTGAGGCCGTTCGCGGCCGAGGGGCGCAGCCCCTGGGGGGATGGGAGG
CCCGCGTTAGCGGGCCGGGAGGGTTCGAGAAGGGGGGGCACCCCCCTTCGGCGTGCGCGGTCACGCGCAC
AGGGCGCAGCCCTGGTTAAAAACAAGGTTTATAAATATTGGTTTAAAAGCAGGTTAAAAGACAGGTTAGC
GGTGGCCGAAAAACGGGCGGAAACCCTTGCAAATGCTGGATTTTCTGCCTGTGGACAGCCCCTCAAATGT
CAATAGGTGCGCCCCTCATCTGTCAGCACTCTGCCCCTCAAGTGTCAAGGATCGCGCCCCTCATCTGTCA
GTAGTCGCGCCCCTCAAGTGTCAATACCGCAGGGCACTTATCCCCAGGCTTGTCCACATCATCTGTGGGA
AACTCGCGTAAAATCAGGCGTTTTCGCCGATTTGCGAGGCTGGCCAGCTCCACGTCGCCGGCCGAAATCG
AGCCTGCCCCTCATCTGTCAACGCCGCGCCGGGTGAGTCGGCCCCTCAAGTGTCAACGTCCGCCCCTCAT
CTGTCAGTGAGGGCCAAGTTTTCCGCGAGGTATCCACAACGCCGGCGGCCGCGGTGTCTCGCACACGGCT
TCGACGGCGTTTCTGGCGCGTTTGCAGGGCCATAGACGGCCGCCAGCCCAGCGGCGAGGGCAACCAGCCC
GGTGAGCGTCGGAAAGGCGC
