>Addgene plasmid #126383 | pGWB14-LYX165 | depositor partial sequence | sequence record 241657 | Niben101Scf00788g03015.1
ATGGATCATTTAATCCGGTTCGTTTCACTTCAGCAGCAGAAAAACCAACCGGTTCAGCCGGATTGTAGAG
AACTCGCCGACTTCACTGTTTCTAATTTTAAGAAGGTTATTTCTATCTTGAACCGGACCGGTCATGCCCG
GTTTAGACGCAGTCCGGTTCAGCTTTCTGATTCATGTACTGCTCTTTCCCTATCTACGTCTACTACGGTT
AAGGAAACTCCACCACCGCCGACACAGTCGACTCCTCCAACTCCGGTGGTTGCTCTGGTGGAACACACTC
AATATCCGGCATTGAAATTTGACTTTACAAAATCAAAGGTTGCGAAGGAAACTTTGAGCTTATCGTCGAA
CTCATCGTCGTTCATGTCGTCGATTACCGGGGATTGTGAAGGAAGTGTATCAAACGGGAAGCAATTTTCC
TCAATTAGCTTACCGCCGCGGCCGCCTGTGTCATCCGGGAAGCCGCCACTTGCCGGAAAAAGATGTCGCG
ATCACGACCTTTCCGACGAAATGTCCGGTAGAATCTCCGGCTCCGGCAATTGTCACTGCAAAAAGAGGAA
ATATCGTGCAAAGAAAGTTATTAGAGTGCCGGCGGTCAGTTCAAAAATTGCCGATATTCCAGCAGACAAG
TATTCCTGGAGAAAATACGGTCAAAAGCCGATCAAGGGCTCACCATACCCACGGGGATATTATAGATGTA
GCAGCTTAAGAGGATGTCCGGCAAGAAAGCATGTGGAGAGGGCAACCGATGATCCCAAAATGGTTATTGT
AACTTACGAAGGAGAGCATCGTCATGTAATTGAAGGGACGATCGCCGGCGCAGGAGCTGTAAGTTCCGAC
GAGAGAATGATGGTGTTCGATTCAACGGAGCAGAGAAAAGGA
